>Addgene plasmid #170389 | pCMV-SARS2SΔC-H2gp41 | addgene full sequence | sequence record 334914 | Addgene NGS Result
GAGGCGGTTTGCGTATTGGGCGCTCTTCCGCTTCCTCGCTCACTGACTCGCTGCGCTCGGTCGTTCGGCT
GCGGCGAGCGGTATCAGCTCACTCAAAGGCGGTAATACGGTTATCCACAGAATCAGGGGATAACGCAGGA
AAGAACATGTGAGCAAAAGGCCAGCAAAAGGCCAGGAACCGTAAAAAGGCCGCGTTGCTGGCGTTTTTCC
ATAGGCTCCGCCCCCCTGACGAGCATCACAAAAATCGACGCTCAAGTCAGAGGTGGCGAAACCCGACAGG
ACTATAAAGATACCAGGCGTTTCCCCCTGGAAGCTCCCTCGTGCGCTCTCCTGTTCCGACCCTGCCGCTT
ACCGGATACCTGTCCGCCTTTCTCCCTTCGGGAAGCGTGGCGCTTTCTCATAGCTCACGCTGTAGGTATC
TCAGTTCGGTGTAGGTCGTTCGCTCCAAGCTGGGCTGTGTGCACGAACCCCCCGTTCAGCCCGACCGCTG
CGCCTTATCCGGTAACTATCGTCTTGAGTCCAACCCGGTAAGACACGACTTATCGCCACTGGCAGCAGCC
ACTGGTAACAGGATTAGCAGAGCGAGGTATGTAGGCGGTGCTACAGAGTTCTTGAAGTGGTGGCCTAACT
ACGGCTACACTAGAAGAACAGTATTTGGTATCTGCGCTCTGCTGAAGCCAGTTACCTTCGGAAAAAGAGT
TGGTAGCTCTTGATCCGGCAAACAAACCACCGCTGGTAGCGGTGGTTTTTTTGTTTGCAAGCAGCAGATT
ACGCGCAGAAAAAAAGGATCTCAAGAAGATCCTTTGATCTTTTCTACGGGGTCTGACGCTCAGTGGAACG
AAAACTCACGTTAAGGGATTTTGGTCATGAGATTATCAAAAAGGATCTTCACCTAGATCCTTTTAAATTA
AAAATGAAGTTTTAAATCAATCTAAAGTATATATGAGTAAACTTGGTCTGACAGTTACCAATGCTTAATC
AGTGAGGCACCTATCTCAGCGATCTGTCTATTTCGTTCATCCATAGTTGCCTGACTCCCCGTCGTGTAGA
TAACTACGATACGGGAGGGCTTACCATCTGGCCCCAGTGCTGCAATGATACCGCGAGACCCACGCTCACC
GGCTCCAGATTTATCAGCAATAAACCAGCCAGCCGGAAGGGCCGAGCGCAGAAGTGGTCCTGCAACTTTA
TCCGCCTCCATCCAGTCTATTAATTGTTGCCGGGAAGCTAGAGTAAGTAGTTCGCCAGTTAATAGTTTGC
GCAACGTTGTTGCCATTGCTACAGGCATCGTGGTGTCACGCTCGTCGTTTGGTATGGCTTCATTCAGCTC
CGGTTCCCAACGATCAAGGCGAGTTACATGATCCCCCATGTTGTGCAAAAAAGCGGTTAGCTCCTTCGGT
CCTCCGATCGTTGTCAGAAGTAAGTTGGCCGCAGTGTTATCACTCATGGTTATGGCAGCACTGCATAATT
CTCTTACTGTCATGCCATCCGTAAGATGCTTTTCTGTGACTGGTGAGTACTCAACCAAGTCATTCTGAGA
ATAGTGTATGCGGCGACCGAGTTGCTCTTGCCCGGCGTCAATACGGGATAATACCGCGCCACATAGCAGA
ACTTTAAAAGTGCTCATCATTGGAAAACGTTCTTCGGGGCGAAAACTCTCAAGGATCTTACCGCTGTTGA
GATCCAGTTCGATGTAACCCACTCGTGCACCCAACTGATCTTCAGCATCTTTTACTTTCACCAGCGTTTC
TGGGTGAGCAAAAACAGGAAGGCAAAATGCCGCAAAAAAGGGAATAAGGGCGACACGGAAATGTTGAATA
CTCATACTCTTCCTTTTTCAATATTATTGAAGCATTTATCAGGGTTATTGTCTCATGAGCGGATACATAT
TTGAATGTATTTAGAAAAATAAACAAATAGGGGTTCCGCGCACATTTCCCCGAAAAGTGCCACCTAAATT
GTAAGCGTTAATATTTTGTTAAAATTCGCGTTAAATTTTTGTTAAATCAGCTCATTTTTTAACCAATAGG
CCGAAATCGGCAAAATCCCTTATAAATCAAAAGAATAGACCGAGATAGGGT
[37 nt withheld, positions 2082-2118]
AAAGAACGTGGACTCCAACGTCAAAGG
[49 nt withheld, positions 2146-2194]
T
[91 nt withheld, positions 2196-2286]
G
[124 nt withheld, positions 2288-2411]
CCCATTCGCCATTCAGGCTGCGCAACTGTTGGGAAGGGCGATCGGTGCGGGCCTCTTCGCTATTACGCCA
GCTGGCGAAAGGGGGATGTGCTGCAAGGCGATTAAGTTGGGTAACGCCAGGGTTTTCCCAGTCACGACGT
TGTAAAACGACGGCCAGTGAGCGCGCGTAATACGACTCACTATAGGGCGAATTGGAGCTCCACCGCGGTG
GCGGCCGCTCTAGAGAGCTTGGCCCATTGCATACGTTGTATCCATATCATAATATGTACATTTATATTGG
CTCATGTCCAACATTACCGCCATGTTGACATTGATTATTGACTAGTTATTAATAGTAATCAATTACGGGG
TCATTAGTTCATAGCCCATATATGGAGTTCCGCGTTACATAACTTACGGTAAATGGCCCGCCTGGCTGAC
CGCCCAACGACCCCCGCCCATTGACGTCAATAATGACGTATGTTCCCATAGTAACGCCAATAGGGACTTT
CCATTGACGTCAATGGGTGGAGTATTTACGGTAAACTGCCCACTTGGCAGTACATCAAGTGTATCATATG
CCAAGTACGCCCCCTATTGACGTCAATGACGGTAAATGGCCCGCCTGGCATTATGCCCAGTACATGACCT
TATGGGACTTTCCTACTTGGCAGTACATCTACGTATTAGTCATCGCTATTACCATGGTGATGCGGTTTTG
GCAGTACATCAATGGGCGTGGATAGCGGTTTGACTCACGGGGATTTCCAAGTCTCCACCCCATTGACGTC
AATGGGAGTTTGTTTTGGCACCAAAATCAACGGGACTTTCCAAAATGTCGTAACAACTCCGCCCCATTGA
CGCAAATGGGCGGTAGGCGTGTACGGTGGGAGGTCTATATAAGCAGAGCTCGTTTAGTGAACCGTCAGAT
CGCCTGGAGACGCCATCCACGCTGTTTTGACCTCCATAGAAGACACCGGGACCGATCCAGCCTCCGGTCG
ACCGATCCTGAGAACTTCAGGGTGAGTTTGGGGACCCTTGATTGTTCTTTCTTTTTCGCTATTGTAAAAT
TCATGTTATATGGAGGGGGCAAAGTTTTCAGGGTGTTGTTTAGAATGGGAAGATGTCCCTTGTATCACCA
TGGACCCTCATGATAATTTTGTTTCTTTCACTTTCTACTCTGTTGACAACCATTGTCTCCTCTTATTTTC
TTTTCATTTTCTGTAACTTTTTCGTTAAACTTTAGCTTGCATTTGTAACGAATTTTTAAATTCACTTTTG
TTTATTTGTCAGATTGTAAGTACTTTCTCTAATCACTTTTTTTTCAAGGCAATCAGGGTATATTATATTG
TACTTCAGCACAGTTTTAGAGAACAATTGTTATAATTAAATGATAAGGTAGAATATTTCTGCATATAAAT
TCTGGCTGGCGTGGAAATATTCTTATTGGTAGAAACAACTACACCCTGGTCATCATCCTGCCTTTCTCTT
TATGGTTACAATGATATACACTGTTTGAGATGAGGATAAAATACTCTGAGTCCAAACCGGGCCCCTCTGC
TAACCATGTTCATGCCTTCTTCTCTTTCCTACAGCTCCTGGGCAACGTGCTGGTTGTTGTGCTGTCTCAT
CATTTTGGCAAAGAATTCCTCGACGGATCCCTCGAGGAATTCTGACACTATGTTCGTGTTCCTGGTGCTG
CTGCCTCTGGTGTCCAGCCAGTGTGTGAACCTGACCACCAGAACACAGCTGCCTCCAGCCTACACCAACA
GCTTTACCAGAGGCGTGTACTACCCCGACAAGGTGTTCAGATCCAGCGTGCTGCACTCTACCCAGGACCT
GTTCCTGCCTTTCTTCAGCAACGTGACCTGGTTCCACGCCATCCACGTGTCCGGCACCAATGGCACCAAG
AGATTCGACAACCCCGTGCTGCCCTTCAACGACGGGGTGTACTTTGCCAGCACCGAGAAGTCCAACATCA
TCAGAGGCTGGATCTTCGGCACCACACTGGACAGCAAGACCCAGAGCCTGCTGATCGTGAACAACGCCAC
CAACGTGGTCATCAAAGTGTGCGAGTTCCAGTTCTGCAACGACCCCTTCCTGGGCGTCTACTACCACAAG
AACAACAAGAGCTGGATGGAAAGCGAGTTCCGGGTGTACAGCAGCGCCAACAACTGCACCTTCGAGTACG
TGTCCCAGCCTTTCCTGATGGACCTGGAAGGCAAGCAGGGCAACTTCAAGAACCTGCGCGAGTTCGTGTT
TAAGAACATCGACGGCTACTTCAAAATCTACAGCAAGCACACCCCTATCAACCTCGTGCGGGATCTGCCT
CAGGGCTTCTCTGCTCTGGAACCCCTGGTGGATCTGCCCATCGGCATCAACATCACCCGGTTTCAGACAC
TGCTGGCCCTGCACAGAAGCTACCTGACACCTGGCGATAGCAGCAGCGGATGGACAGCTGGTGCCGCCGC
TTACTATGTGGGCTACCTGCAGCCTAGAACCTTCCTGCTGAAGTACAACGAGAACGGCACCATCACCGAC
GCCGTGGATTGTGCTCTGGATCCTCTGAGCGAGACAAAGTGCACCCTGAAGTCCTTCACCGTGGAAAAGG
GCATCTACCAGACCAGCAACTTCCGGGTGCAGCCCACCGAATCCATCGTGCGGTTCCCCAATATCACCAA
TCTGTGCCCCTTCGGCGAGGTGTTCAATGCCACCAGATTCGCCTCTGTGTACGCCTGGAACCGGAAGCGG
ATCAGCAATTGCGTGGCCGACTACTCCGTGCTGTACAACTCCGCCAGCTTCAGCACCTTCAAGTGCTACG
GCGTGTCCCCTACCAAGCTGAACGACCTGTGCTTCACAAACGTGTACGCCGACAGCTTCGTGATCCGGGG
AGATGAAGTGCGGCAGATTGCCCCTGGACAGACAGGCAAGATCGCCGACTACAACTACAAGCTGCCCGAC
GACTTCACCGGCTGTGTGATTGCCTGGAACAGCAACAACCTGGACTCCAAAGTCGGCGGCAACTACAATT
ACCTGTACCGGCTGTTCCGGAAGTCCAATCTGAAGCCCTTCGAGCGGGACATCAGCACCGAAATCTATCA
GGCCGGCAGCACCCCTTGCAACGGCGTGGAAGGCTTCAACTGCTACTTCCCACTGCAGTCCTACGGCTTT
CAGCCCACAAATGGCGTGGGCTATCAGCCCTACAGAGTGGTGGTGCTGAGCTTCGAACTGCTGCATGCCC
CTGCCACAGTGTGCGGCCCTAAGAAAAGCACCAATCTCGTGAAGAACAAATGCGTGAACTTCAACTTCAA
CGGCCTGACCGGCACCGGCGTGCTGACAGAGAGCAACAAGAAGTTCCTGCCATTCCAGCAGTTTGGCCGG
GATATCGCCGATACCACAGACGCCGTTAGAGATCCCCAGACACTGGAAATCCTGGACATCACCCCATGCA
GCTTCGGCGGAGTGTCTGTGATCACCCCTGGCACCAACACCAGCAATCAGGTGGCAGTGCTGTACCAGGA
CGTGAACTGTACCGAAGTGCCCGTGGCCATTCACGCCGATCAGCTGACACCTACATGGCGGGTGTACTCC
ACCGGCAGCAATGTGTTTCAGACCAGAGCCGGCTGTCTGATCGGAGCCGAGCACGTGAACAATAGCTACG
AGTGCGACATCCCCATCGGCGCTGGCATCTGTGCCAGCTACCAGACACAGACAAACAGCCCCAGACGGGC
TAGAAGCGTGGCCAGCCAGAGCATCATTGCCTACACAATGTCTCTGGGCGCCGAGAACAGCGTGGCCTAC
TCCAACAACTCTATCGCTATCCCCACCAACTTCACCATCAGCGTGACCACCGAGATCCTGCCTGTGTCCA
TGACCAAGACCAGCGTGGACTGCACCATGTACATCTGCGGCGATTCCACCGAGTGCTCCAACCTGCTGCT
GCAGTACGGCAGCTTCTGCACCCAGCTGAATAGAGCCCTGACAGGGATCGCCGTGGAACAGGACAAGAAC
ACCCAAGAGGTGTTCGCCCAAGTGAAGCAAATCTACAAGACCCCTCCTATCAAGGACTTCGGCGGCTTCA
ATTTCAGCCAGATTCTGCCCGATCCTAGCAAGCCCAGCAAGCGGAGCTTCATCGAGGACCTGCTGTTCAA
CAAAGTGACACTGGCCGACGCCGGCTTCATCAAGCAGTATGGCGATTGTCTGGGCGACATTGCCGCCAGG
GATCTGATTTGCGCCCAGAAGTTTAACGGACTGACAGTGCTGCCTCCTCTGCTGACCGATGAGATGATCG
CCCAGTACACATCTGCCCTGCTGGCCGGCACAATCACAAGCGGCTGGACATTTGGAGCTGGCGCCGCTCT
GCAGATCCCCTTTGCTATGCAGATGGCCTACCGGTTCAACGGCATCGGAGTGACCCAGAATGTGCTGTAC
GAGAACCAGAAGCTGATCGCCAACCAGTTCAACAGCGCCATCGGCAAGATCCAGGACAGCCTGAGCAGCA
CAGCAAGCGCCCTGGGAAAGCTGCAGGACGTGGTCAACCAGAATGCCCAGGCACTGAACACCCTGGTCAA
GCAGCTGTCCTCCAACTTCGGCGCCATCAGCTCTGTGCTGAACGATATCCTGAGCAGACTGGACAAGGTG
GAAGCCGAGGTGCAGATCGACAGACTGATCACCGGAAGGCTGCAGTCCCTGCAGACCTACGTTACCCAGC
AGCTGATCAGAGCCGCCGAGATTAGAGCCTCTGCCAATCTGGCCGCCACCAAGATGTCTGAGTGTGTGCT
GGGCCAGAGCAAGAGAGTGGACTTTTGCGGCAAGGGCTACCACCTGATGAGCTTCCCTCAGTCTGCCCCT
CACGGCGTGGTGTTTCTGCACGTGACATACGTGCCCGCTCAAGAGAAGAATTTCACCACCGCTCCAGCCA
TCTGCCACGACGGCAAAGCCCACTTTCCTAGAGAAGGCGTGTTCGTGTCCAACGGCACCCATTGGTTCGT
GACCCAGCGGAACTTCTACGAGCCCCAGATCATCACCACCGACAACACCTTCGTGTCTGGCAACTGCGAC
GTCGTGATCGGCATTGTGAACAATACCGTGTACGACCCTCTGCAGCCCGAGCTGGACAGCTTCAAAGAGG
AACTGGATAAGTACTTTAAGAACCACACAAGCCCCGACGTGGACCTGGGCGATATCAGCGGAATCAATGC
CAGCGTCGTGAACATCCAGAAAGAGATCGACCGGCTGAACGAGGTGGCCAAGAATCTGAACGAGAGCCTG
ATCGACCTGCAAGAACTGGGGAAGTACGAGCAGTACATCAAGTGGCCCTGGTACATCTGGCTGGGCTTTA
TCGCCGGACTGATTGCCATCGTGATGGTCACAATCATGCTGTGTTGCATGACCAGCTGCTGTAGCTGCCT
GAAGGGCAACAGGGTGAGGCAGGGCTACAGCTGACTCAAATCCTGCACAACAGATTCTTCATGTTTGGAC
CAAATCAACTTGTGATACCATGCTCAAAGAGGCCTCAATTATATTTGAGTTTTTAATTTTTATGAAAAAA
AAAAAAAAAAACGGAATTCCTCGAGGGATCCGTCGAGGAATTCACTCCTCAGGTGCAGGCTGCCTATCAG
AAGGTGGTGGCTGGTGTGGCCAATGCCCTGGCTCACAAATACCACTGAGATCTTTTTCCCTCTGCCAAAA
ATTATGGGGACATCATGAAGCCCCTTGAGCATCTGACTTCTGGCTAATAAAGGAAATTTATTTTCATTGC
AATAGTGTGTTGGAATTTTTTGTGTCTCTCACTCGGAAGGACATATGGGAGGGCAAATCATTTAAAACAT
CAGAATGAGTATTTGGTTTAGAGTTTGGCAACATATGCCCATATGCTGGCTGCCATGAACAAAGGTTGGC
TATAAAGAGGTCATCAGTATATGAAACAGCCCCCTGCTGTCCATTCCTTATTCCATAGAAAAGCCTTGAC
TTGAGGTTAGATTTTTTTTATATTTTGTTTTGTGTTATTTTTTTCTTTAACATCCCTAAAATTTTCCTTA
CATGTTTTACTAGCCAGATTTTTCCTCCTCTCCTGACTACTCCCAGTCATAGCTGTCCCTCTTCTCTTAT
GGAGATCCCTCGACGGATCGGCCGCAATTCGTAATCATGTCATAGCTGTTTCCTGTGTGAAATTGTTATC
CGCTCACAATTCCACACAACATACGAGCCGGAAGCATAAAGTGTAAAGCCTGGGGTGCCTAATGAGTGAG
CTAACTCACATTAATTGCGTTGCGCTCACTGCCCGCTTTCCAGTCGGGAAACCTGTCGTGCCAGCTGCAT
TAATGAATCGGCCAACGCGCGGGGA
Features (pLannotate 1.2.2; 17 found; start..end, strand, type, name):
    206..794     -  rep_origin     ori: high-copy-number ColE1/pMB1/pBR322/pUC origin of replication
    965..1825    -  CDS            AmpR: β-lactamase; bla; confers resistance to ampicillin, carbenicillin, and related antibiotics
   1826..1930    -  promoter       AmpR promoter: bla
   1983..2411    -  rep_origin     f1 ori (sequence partly withheld): f1 bacteriophage origin of replication; arrow indicates direction of (+) strand synthesis
   2416..2571    -  CDS            lacZα (fragment): LacZα fragment of β-galactosidase; lacZ fragment
   2579..2597    +  promoter       T7 promoter: promoter for bacteriophage T7 RNA polymerase
   2606..2635    +  misc_feature   MCS (fragment): pBluescript multiple cloning site
   2718..3097    +  enhancer       CMV enhancer: human cytomegalovirus immediate early enhancer
   3098..3301    +  promoter       CMV promoter: human cytomegalovirus (CMV) immediate early promoter
   3413..3985    +  intron         β-globin intron: intron from rabbit β-globin gene
   4071..7796    +  CDS            S: SPIKE_SARS2 - Experimental evidence at protein level: Swiss-Prot protein existence level 1. [Spike glycoprotein]: May down-regulate host tetherin (BST2) by lysosomal degradation, thereby counteracting its antiviral activity. From Severe acute respiratory syndrome coronavirus 2 (2019-nCoV) (SARS-CoV-2).
   7979..8056    +  CDS            HBB (fragment): HBB_PONPY - Experimental evidence at transcript level: Swiss-Prot protein existence level 2. Involved in oxygen transport from the lung to the various peripheral tissues. From Pongo pygmaeus (Bornean orangutan).
   8127..8182    +  polyA_signal   β-globin poly(A) signal: rabbit β-globin polyadenylation signal (Gil and Proudfoot, 1987)
   8564..8580    -  protein_bind   lac operator: The lac repressor binds to the lac operator to inhibit transcription in E. coli. This inhibition can be relieved by adding lactose or isopropyl-β-D-thiogalactopyranoside (IPTG). lac repressor encoded by lacI
   8588..8618    -  promoter       lac promoter: promoter for the E. coli lac operon
   8633..8654    -  protein_bind   CAP binding site: CAP binding activates transcription in the presence of cAMP. E. coli catabolite activator protein
   8667..23      -  CDS            lacI (fragment) (across the origin): lac repressor; lacI; The lac repressor binds to the lac operator to inhibit transcription in E. coli. This inhibition can be relieved by adding lactose or isopropyl-β-D-thiogalactopyranoside (IPTG).
