[The description below was written by a language model from this plasmid's Addgene catalogue record and pLannotate feature annotations shown in this document.]
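Description:
pCMV-SARS2SΔC-H2gp41 is an 8.7 kb mammalian expression plasmid that supplies a modified SARS-CoV-2 spike glycoprotein as the envelope component for making spike-pseudotyped lentiviral particles. It is built on a pCMV backbone with pBluescript-derived remnants: a high-copy ColE1/pUC origin for propagation in E. coli, an ampicillin resistance gene (β-lactamase) with its own promoter, an f1 phage origin, and leftover lacZα, lac promoter/operator, lacI fragment, T7 promoter and partial multiple cloning site sequences that play no role in mammalian expression. No mammalian selection marker is annotated, consistent with transient transfection use.

The expression cassette consists of the human CMV immediate-early enhancer and promoter followed by a rabbit β-globin intron, which generally improves transcript processing and expression. This is followed by the spike coding sequence and a rabbit β-globin polyadenylation signal. A short annotated HBB fragment between the coding region and the poly(A) signal is most likely part of the β-globin 3′ sequence rather than an expressed product. According to the record, the spike carries a deletion of its C terminus and is fused at that end to the H2 segment of HIV gp41. The feature table annotates only the spike portion (about 3.7 kb of the stated 3.8 kb insert) and does not separately mark the gp41-derived sequence. Truncating the spike cytoplasmic tail and substituting an HIV envelope-derived element is a strategy generally intended to improve spike incorporation into lentiviral particles, although the record does not spell out the rationale. The plasmid itself carries no lentiviral elements, so it would be co-transfected with separate packaging and transfer plasmids to produce pseudovirus, for example for entry or neutralization studies.
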