Addgene plasmid #170389: pCMV-SARS2SΔC-H2gp41
Purpose: Generation of SARS-CoV-2 spike pseudotyped lentivirus
Depositing lab: Nir Hacohen. Depositing organization: Broad Institute. Publication: Longitudinal proteomic analysis of severe COVID-19 reveals survival-associated signatures, tissue-specific cell death, and cell-cell interactions. Filbin MR, Mehta A, Schneider AM, Kays KR, Guess JR, Gentili M, Fenyves BG, Charland NC, Gonye ALK, Gushterova I, Khanna HK, LaSalle TJ, Lavin-Parsons KM, Lilley BM, Lodenstein CL, Manakongtreecheep K, Margolin JD, McKaig BN, Rojas-Lopez M, Russo BC, Sharma N, Tantivit J, Thomas MF, Gerszten RE, Heimberg GS, Hoover PJ, Lieb DJ, Lin B, Ngo D, Pelka K, Reyes M, Smillie CS, Waghray A, Wood TE, Zajac AS, Jennings LL, Grundberg I, Bhattacharyya RP, Parry BA, Villani AC, Sade-Feldman M, Hacohen N, Goldberg MB. Cell Rep Med. 2021 May 18;2(5):100287. doi: 10.1016/j.xcrm.2021.100287. Epub 2021 May 3. PubMed 33969320.
Backbone
  Vector backbone: pCMV
  Backbone size w/o insert (bp): 4971
  Total vector size (bp): 8736
  Vector type: Mammalian Expression
Growth in bacteria
  Bacterial resistance: Ampicillin, 100 μg/mL
  Growth temperature: 30°C
  Growth strain: NEB Stable
  Copy number: Unknown
Gene/Insert
  Gene/Insert name: SARS-CoV-2 Spike
  Species: SARS-CoV-2
  Insert size (bp): 3765
  Mutation: Deletion of C terminal and fusion with H2 from HIV gp41
  Entrez Gene: S (a.k.a. GU280_gp02, spike glycoprotein)
  Promoter: CMV
  Tag / fusion protein: HIV gp41 (C terminal on insert)
  Cloning method: Gibson Cloning
  Sequencing primers: 5′ tggctggcgtggaaatattc; 3′ tgagcatggtatcacaagttga
Terms and licenses: Academic/Nonprofit Terms; Industry Terms
How to cite: pCMV-SARS2SΔC-H2gp41 was a gift from Nir Hacohen (Addgene plasmid # 170389 ; http://n2t.net/addgene:170389 ; RRID:Addgene_170389)
